Addgene plasmid #207570: pAcr
Purpose: AcrIIC1-mediated inhibition of ThermoCas9 and GeoCas9 cleavage activity in E. coli
Depositing lab: John van der Oost. Depositing organization: Wageningen University, Department Agrotechnology & Food Sciences. Publication: Characterization of the AcrIIC1 anti‒CRISPR protein for Cas9‒based genome engineering in E. coli. Trasanidou D, Potocnik A, Barendse P, Mohanraju P, Bouzetos E, Karpouzis E, Desmet A, van Kranenburg R, van der Oost J, Staals RHJ, Mougiakos I. Commun Biol. 2023 Oct 13;6(1):1042. doi: 10.1038/s42003-023-05418-5. PubMed 37833505.
Backbone
  Vector backbone: pUC19
  Vector type: Bacterial Expression
Growth in bacteria
  Bacterial resistance: Ampicillin, 100 μg/mL
  Growth temperature: 37°C
  Growth strain: DH5alpha
  Copy number: High Copy
Gene/Insert
  Gene/Insert name: Prha_AcrIIC1Nme
  Species: Codon optimized for E. coli from Neisseria meningitidis (acriic1nme)
  Mutation: Wild-type
  Cloning method: Gibson Cloning
Terms and licenses: Academic/Nonprofit Terms; Industry Terms: Not Available to Industry
How to cite: pAcr was a gift from John van der Oost (Addgene plasmid # 207570 ; http://n2t.net/addgene:207570 ; RRID:Addgene_207570)
