[The description below was written by a language model from this plasmid's Addgene catalogue record and pLannotate feature annotations shown in this document.]
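Description:
pAcr is a small (about 2.8 kb) bacterial expression plasmid built on a pUC19 backbone for producing the anti-CRISPR protein AcrIIC1 in E. coli. It replicates from the high-copy ColE1/pMB1-type pUC origin and is selected with ampicillin through the β-lactamase (AmpR) gene driven by its native bla promoter.

The payload, listed as Prha_AcrIIC1Nme and assembled by Gibson cloning, is the wild-type acrIIC1 gene from Neisseria meningitidis, codon optimized for E. coli and placed under the rhaB promoter. This promoter, taken from the E. coli rhaBAD operon, gives tight L-rhamnose-inducible expression and is repressed by glucose. It depends on the RhaR and RhaS regulators, which are not annotated on the plasmid and would presumably be supplied by the host. The automated feature table does not annotate the AcrIIC1 coding sequence itself, but the unannotated interval between the rhaB promoter and a downstream T7 terminator is where the insert would be expected to lie. The short lacI, rop and multiple-cloning-site fragments detected are brief partial matches, probably remnants of source vectors, and do not represent functional genes.

According to the record, the plasmid is used for AcrIIC1-mediated inhibition of the DNA cleavage activity of ThermoCas9 and GeoCas9 in E. coli. Rhamnose-controlled expression of the inhibitor provides an off-switch for these type II-C Cas9 orthologues, in keeping with the associated work characterising AcrIIC1 as a tool for Cas9-based genome engineering in this host. The Cas9 and guide RNA components are not part of this construct and would have to be provided separately.
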