Features (pLannotate 1.2.2; 8 found; start..end, strand, type, name):
    121..709     +  rep_origin     ori: high-copy-number ColE1/pMB1/pBR322/pUC origin of replication
    892..984     +  CDS            lacI (fragment): lac repressor; lacI; The lac repressor binds to the lac operator to inhibit transcription in E. coli. This inhibition can be relieved by adding lactose or isopropyl-β-D-thiogalactopyranoside (IPTG).
    997..1115    +  promoter       rhaB promoter: promoter of the E. coli rhaBAD operon, conferring tight induction with L-rhamnose and repression with D-glucose in the presence of RhaR and RhaS (Giacalone et al., 2006)
   1438..1456    -  misc_feature   MCS (fragment): pBluescript multiple cloning site
   1467..1514    +  terminator     T7 terminator: transcription terminator for bacteriophage T7 RNA polymerase
   1625..1660    -  CDS            rop (fragment): Rop protein, which maintains plasmids at low copy number; rop
   1755..1859    +  promoter       AmpR promoter: bla
   1860..2720    +  CDS            AmpR: β-lactamase; bla; confers resistance to ampicillin, carbenicillin, and related antibiotics
>Addgene plasmid #207570 | pAcr | addgene full sequence | sequence record 414098 | Addgene NGS Result
TTTTTAATTTAAAAGGATCTAGGTGAAGATCCTTTTTGATAATCTCATGACCAAAATCCCTTAACGTGAG
TTTTCGTTCCACTGAGCGTCAGACCCCGTAGAAAAGATCAAAGGATCTTCTTGAGATCCTTTTTTTCTGC
GCGTAATCTGCTGCTTGCAAACAAAAAAACCACCGCTACCAGCGGTGGTTTGTTTGCCGGATCAAGAGCT
ACCAACTCTTTTTCCGAAGGTAACTGGCTTCAGCAGAGCGCAGATACCAAATACTGTTCTTCTAGTGTAG
CCGTAGTTAGGCCACCACTTCAAGAACTCTGTAGCACCGCCTACATACCTCGCTCTGCTAATCCTGTTAC
CAGTGGCTGCTGCCAGTGGCGATAAGTCGTGTCTTACCGGGTTGGACTCAAGACGATAGTTACCGGATAA
GGCGCAGCGGTCGGGCTGAACGGGGGGTTCGTGCACACAGCCCAGCTTGGAGCGAACGACCTACACCGAA
CTGAGATACCTACAGCGTGAGCTATGAGAAAGCGCCACGCTTCCCGAAGGGAGAAAGGCGGACAGGTATC
CGGTAAGCGGCAGGGTCGGAACAGGAGAGCGCACGAGGGAGCTTCCAGGGGGAAACGCCTGGTATCTTTA
TAGTCCTGTCGGGTTTCGCCACCTCTGACTTGAGCGTCGATTTTTGTGATGCTCGTCAGGGGGGCGGAGC
CTATGGAAAAACGCCAGCAACGCGGCCTTTTTACGGTTCCTGGCCTTTTGCTGGCCTTTTGCTCACATGT
TCTTTCCTGCGTTATCCCCTGATTCTGTGGATAACCGTATTACCGCCTTTGAGTGAGCTGATACCGCTCG
CCGCAGCCGAACGACCGAGCGCAGCGAGTCAGTGAGCGAGGAAGCGGAAGAGCGCCCAATACGCAAACCG
CCTCTCCCCGCGCGTTGGCCGATTCATTAATGCAGCTGGCACGACAGGTTTCCCGACTGGAAAGCGGGCA
GTGAGCGCAACGCAATCACCACAATTCAGCAAATTGTGAACATCATCACGTTCATCTTTCCCTGGTTGCC
AATGGCCCATTTTCCTGTCAGTAACGAGAAGGTCGCGAATTCAGGCGCTTTTTAGACTGGTCGTAGGGAG
ACCACAACGGTTTCCCTCTAGAAATAATTTTGTTTAACTATAAGAAGGAGATATACATATGAATAAAACA
TATAAAATCGGAAAAAATGCGGGATATGACGGCTGCGGGTTATGTTTAGCCGCGATCTCAGAAAATGAAG
CTATTAAAGTTAAGTATCTGCGCGATATCTGTCCAGACTATGACGGCGACGACAAAGCTGAGGACTGGCT
GAGATGGGGAACGGATAGCCGCGTGAAAGCTGCGGCTTTAGAAATGGAGCAATATGCTTATACGTCGGTT
GGGATGGCGTCATGTTGGGAGTTTGTTGAACTATGACCTAGAGCGGCCGCCACCGCTGAGCAATAACTAG
CATAACCCCTTGGGGCCTCTAAACGGGTCTTGAGGGGTTTTTTGTTAAGCCAGCCCCGACACCCGCCAAC
ACCCGCTGACGCGCCCTGACGGGCTTGTCTGCTCCCGGCATCCGCTTACAGACAAGCTGTGACCGTCTCC
GGGAGCTGCATGTGTCAGAGGTTTTCACCGTCATCACCGAAACGCGCGAGACGAAAGGGCCTCGTGATAC
GCCTATTTTTATAGGTTAATGTCATGATAATAATGGTTTCTTAGACGTCAGGTGGCACTTTTCGGGGAAA
TGTGCGCGGAACCCCTATTTGTTTATTTTTCTAAATACATTCAAATATGTATCCGCTCATGAGACAATAA
CCCTGATAAATGCTTCAATAATATTGAAAAAGGAAGAGTATGAGTATTCAACATTTCCGTGTCGCCCTTA
TTCCCTTTTTTGCGGCATTTTGCCTTCCTGTTTTTGCTCACCCAGAAACGCTGGTGAAAGTAAAAGATGC
TGAAGATCAGTTGGGTGCACGAGTGGGTTACATCGAACTGGATCTCAACAGCGGTAAGATCCTTGAGAGT
TTTCGCCCCGAAGAACGTTTTCCAATGATGAGCACTTTTAAAGTTCTGCTATGTGGCGCGGTATTATCCC
GTATTGACGCCGGGCAAGAGCAACTCGGTCGCCGCATACACTATTCTCAGAATGACTTGGTTGAGTACTC
ACCAGTCACAGAAAAGCATCTTACGGATGGCATGACAGTAAGAGAATTATGCAGTGCTGCCATAACCATG
AGTGATAACACTGCGGCCAACTTACTTCTGACAACGATCGGAGGACCGAAGGAGCTAACCGCTTTTTTGC
ACAACATGGGGGATCATGTAACTCGCCTTGATCGTTGGGAACCGGAGCTGAATGAAGCCATACCAAACGA
CGAGCGTGACACCACGATGCCTGTAGCAATGGCAACAACGTTGCGCAAACTATTAACTGGCGAACTACTT
ACTCTAGCTTCCCGGCAACAATTAATAGACTGGATGGAGGCGGATAAAGTTGCAGGACCACTTCTGCGCT
CGGCCCTTCCGGCTGGCTGGTTTATTGCTGATAAATCTGGAGCCGGTGAGCGTGGGTCTCGCGGTATCAT
TGCAGCACTGGGGCCAGATGGTAAGCCCTCCCGTATCGTAGTTATCTACACGACGGGGAGTCAGGCAACT
ATGGATGAACGAAATAGACAGATCGCTGAGATAGGTGCCTCACTGATTAAGCATTGGTAACTGTCAGACC
AAGTTTACTCATATATACTTTAGATTGATTTAAAACTTCA
